>Addgene plasmid #109240 | pTHSSe_42 | addgene full sequence | sequence record 210096 | Addgene NGS Result
GGTGTCTTCGGCGCGCCTTTACGGCTAGCTCAGTCCTAGGTACTATGCTAGCAAGGTAGCTGTCACCGGA
TGTGCTTTCCGGTCTGATGAGTCCGTGAGGACGAAACAGCCTCTACAAATAATTTTGTTTAATCACACAG
GAAAGTACTAGATGAGCAAAGGAGAAGAACTTTTCACTGGAGTTGTCCCAATTCTTGTTGAATTAGATGG
TGATGTTAATGGGCACAAATTTTCTGTCCGTGGAGAGGGTGAAGGTGATGCTACAAACGGAAAACTCACC
CTTAAATTTATTTGCACTACTGGAAAACTACCTGTTCCGTGGCCAACACTTGTCACTACTCTGACCTATG
GTGTTCAATGCTTTTCCCGTTATCCGGATCACATGAAACGGCATGACTTTTTCAAGAGTGCCATGCCCGA
AGGTTATGTACAGGAACGCACTATATCTTTCAAAGATGACGGGACCTACAAGACGCGTGCTGAAGTCAAG
TTTGAAGGTGATACCCTTGTTAATCGTATCGAGTTAAAGGGTATTGATTTTAAAGAAGATGGAAACATTC
TTGGACACAAACTCGAGTACAACTTTAACTCACACAATGTATACATCACGGCAGACAAACAAAAGAATGG
AATCAAAGCTAACTTCAAAATTCGCCACAACGTTGAAGATGGTTCCGTTCAACTAGCAGACCATTATCAA
CAAAATACTCCAATTGGCGATGGCCCTGTCCTTTTACCAGACAACCATTACCTGTCGACACAATCTGTCC
TTTCGAAAGATCCCAACGAAAAGCGTGACCACATGGTCCTTCTTGAGTTTGTAACTGCTGCTGGGATTAC
ACATGGCATGGATGAGCTCTACAAATAATACTAGAGCCAGGCATCAAATAAAACGAAAGGCTCAGTCGAA
AGACTGGGCCTTTCGTTTTATCTGTTGTTTGTCGGTGAACGCTCTCTACTAGAGTCACACTGGCTCACCT
TCGGGTGGGCCTTTCTGCGTTTATAGAAGACATCGCTTACTAGTAGCGGCCGCTGCAGTCCGGCAAAAAA
GGGCAAGGTGTCACCACCCTGCCCTTTTTCTTTAAAACCGAAAAGATTACTTCGCGTTATGCAGGCTTCC
TCGCTCACTGACTCGCTGCGCTCGGTCGTTCGGCTGCGGCGAGCGGTATCAGCTCACTCAAAGGCGGTAA
TGACAGTAAGACGGGTAAGCCTGTTGATGATACCGCTGCCTTACTGGGTGCATTAGCCAGTCTGAATGAC
CTGTCACGGGATAATCCGAAGTGGTCAGACTGGAAAATCAGAGGGCAGGAACTGCTGAACAGCAAAAAGT
CAGATAGCACCACATAGCAGACCCGCCATAAAACGCCCTGAGAAGCCCGTGACGGGCTTTTCTTGTATTA
TGGGTAGTTTCCTTGCATGAATCCATAAAAGGCGCCTGTAGTGCCATTTACCCCCATTCACTGCCAGAGC
CGTGAGCGCAGCGAACTGAATGTCACGAAAAAGACAGCGACTCAGGTGCCTGATGGTCGGAGACAAAAGG
AATATTCAGCGATTTGCCCGAGCTTGCGAGGGTGCTACTTAAGCCTTTAGGGTTTTAAGGTCTGTTTTGT
AGAGGAGCAAACAGCGTTTGCGACATCCTTTTGTAATACTGCGGAACTGACTAAAGTAGTGAGTTATACA
CAGGGCTGGGATCTATTCTTTTTATCTTTTTTTATTCTTTCTTTATTCTATAAATTATAACCACTTGAAT
ATAAACAAAAAAAACACACAAAGGTCTAGCGGAATTTACAGAGGGTCTAGCAGAATTTACAAGTTTTCCA
GCAAAGGTCTAGCAGAATTTACAGATACCCACAACTCAAAGGAAAAGGACTAGTAATTATCATTGACTAG
CCCATCTCAATTGGTATAGTGATTAAAATCACCTAGACCAATTGAGATGTATGTCTGAATTAGTTGTTTT
CAAAGCAAATGAACTAGCGATTAGTCGCTATGACTTAACGGAGCATGAAACCAAGCTAATTTTATGCTGT
GTGGCACTACTCAACCCCACGATTGAAAACCCTACAAGGAAAGAACGGACGGTATCGTTCACTTATAACC
AATACGCTCAGATGATGAACATCAGTAGGGAAAATGCTTATGGTGTATTAGCTAAAGCAACCAGAGAGCT
GATGACGAGAACTGTGGAAATCAGGAATCCTTTGGTTAAAGGCTTTGAGATTTTCCAGTGGACAAACTAT
GCCAAGTTCTCAAGCGAAAAATTAGAATTAGTTTTTAGTGAAGAGATATTGCCTTATCTTTTCCAGTTAA
AAAAATTCATAAAATATAATCTGGAACATGTTAAGTCTTTTGAAAACAAATACTCTATGAGGATTTATGA
GTGGTTATTAAAAGAACTAACACAAAAGAAAACTCACAAGGCAAATATAGAGATTAGCCTTGATGAATTT
AAGTTCATGTTAATGCTTGAAAATAACTACCATGAGTTTAAAAGGCTTAACCAATGGGTTTTGAAACCAA
TAAGTAAAGATTTAAACACTTACAGCAATATGAAATTGGTGGTTGATAAGCGAGGCCGCCCGACTGATAC
GTTGATTTTCCAAGTTGAACTAGATAGACAAATGGATCTCGTAACCGAACTTGAGAACAACCAGATAAAA
ATGAATGGTGACAAAATACCAACAACCATTACATCAGATTCCTACCTACATAACGGACTAAGAAAAACAC
TACACGATGCTTTAACTGCAAAAATTCAGCTCACCAGTTTTGAGGCAAAATTTTTGAGTGACATGCAAAG
TAAGTATGATCTCAATGGTTCGTTCTCATGGCTCACGCAAAAACAACGAACCACACTAGAGAACATACTG
GCTAAATACGGAAGGATCTGAGGTTCTTATGGCTCTTGTATCTATCAGTGAAGCATCAAGACTAACAAAC
AAAAGTAGAACAACTGTTCACCGTTACATATCAAAGGGAAAACTGTCCATATGCACAGATGAAAACGGTG
TAAAAAAGATAGATACATCAGAGCTTTTACGAGTTTTTGGTGCATTCAAAGCTGTTCACCATGAACAGAT
CGACAATGTAACAGATGAACAGCATGTAACACCTAATAGAACAGGTGAAACCAGTAAAACAAAGCAACTA
GAACATGAAATTGAACACCTGAGACAACTTGTTACAGCTCAACAGTCACACATAGACAGCCTGAAACAGG
CGATGCTGCTTATCGAATCAAAGCTGCCGACAACACGGGAGCCAGTGACGCCTCCCGTGGGGAAAAAATC
ATGGCAATTCTGGAAGAAATAGCGCTTTCAGCCGGCAAACCGGCTGAAGCCGGATCTGCGATTCTGATAA
CAAACTAGCAACACCAGAACAGCCCGTTTGCGGGCAGCAAAACCCGTACCGATTATCAAAAAGGATCTTC
ACCTAGATCCTTTTAAATTAAAAATGAAGTTTTAAATCAATCTAAAGTATATATGAGTAAACTTGGTCTG
ACAGTTACCAATGCTTAATCAGTGAGGCACCTATCTCAGCGATCTGTCTATTTCGTTCATCCATAGTTGC
CTGACTCCCCGTCGTGTAGATAACTACGATACGGGAGGGCTTACCATCTGGCCCCAGTGCTGCAATGATA
CCGCGAGAACCACGCTCACCGGCTCCAGATTTATCAGCAATAAACCAGCCAGCCGGAAGGGCCGAGCGCA
GAAGTGGTCCTGCAACTTTATCCGCCTCCATCCAGTCTATTAATTGTTGCCGGGAAGCTAGAGTAAGTAG
TTCGCCAGTTAATAGTTTGCGCAACGTTGTTGCCATTGCTACAGGCATCGTGGTGTCACGCTCGTCGTTT
GGTATGGCTTCATTCAGCTCCGGTTCCCAACGATCAAGGCGAGTTACATGATCCCCCATGTTGTGCAAAA
AAGCGGTTAGCTCCTTCGGTCCTCCGATCGTTGTCAGAAGTAAGTTGGCCGCAGTGTTATCACTCATGGT
TATGGCAGCACTGCATAATTCTCTTACTGTCATGCCATCCGTAAGATGCTTTTCTGTGACTGGTGAGTAC
TCAACCAAGTCATTCTGAGAATAGTGTATGCGGCGACCGAGTTGCTCTTGCCCGGCGTCAATACGGGATA
ATACCGCGCCACATAGCAGAACTTTAAAAGTGCTCATCATTGGAAAACGTTCTTCGGGGCGAAAACTCTC
AAGGATCTTACCGCTGTTGAGATCCAGTTCGATATAACCCACTCGTGCACCCAACTGATCTTCAGCATCT
TTTACTTTCACCAGCGTTTCTGGGTGAGCAAAAACAGGAAGGCAAAATGCCGCAAAAAAGGGAATAAGGG
CGACACGGAAATGTTGAATACTCATACTCTTCCTTTTTCAATATTATTGAAGCATTTATCAGGGTTATTG
TCTCATGAGCGGATACATATTTGAATGTATTTAGAAAAATAAACAAATAGGGGTTCCGCGCACATTTCCC
CGAAAAGTGCCACCTGACGTCTAAGAAACCATTATTATCATGACATTAACCTATAAAAATAGGCGTATCA
CGAGGCAGAATTTCAGATAAAAAAAATCCTTAGCTTTCGCTAAGGATGATTTCTGGAATTCGCGGCCGCT
TCTAGAGGGA
Features (pLannotate 1.2.2; 13 found; start..end, strand, type, name):
     24..42      +  promoter       J23119(SpeI) promoter (fragment): bacterial promoter (Registry of Standard Biological Parts BBa J23119) modified to end with an SpeI site
     60..109     +  misc_RNA       sTRSV HHRz: hammerhead ribozyme from the tobacco ringspot virus satellite RNA (Khvorova et al., 2003)
    152..865     +  CDS            Superfolder GFP: Superfolder GFP is a basic (constitutively fluorescent) green fluorescent protein published in 2005, derived from Aequorea victoria. It is reported to be a very rapidly-maturing weak dimer.
    885..956     +  terminator     rrnB T1 terminator: transcription terminator T1 from the E. coli rrnB gene
    972..999     +  terminator     T7Te terminator: phage T7 early transcription terminator
   1018..1038    +  misc_feature   BioBrick suffix: universal suffix for all parts
   1039..1096    +  terminator     his operon terminator: This putative transcriptin terminator from the E. coli his operon has a 2-bp deletion introduced during synthesis. Its efficiency has not been determined.
   1671..1893    +  rep_origin     pSC101 ori: low-copy replication origin that requires the Rep101 protein
   1941..2891    +  CDS            Rep101: RepA protein needed for replication with the pSC101 origin; rep101
   3505..4365    -  CDS            AmpR: β-lactamase; bla; confers resistance to ampicillin, carbenicillin, and related antibiotics
   4366..4470    -  promoter       AmpR promoter: bla
   4560..4603    -  terminator     bacterial terminator: putative bacterial transcription terminator
   4606..4627    +  misc_feature   BioBrick prefix: BioBrick prefix for parts that do not start with "ATG"
