[The description below was written by a language model from this plasmid's Addgene catalogue record and pLannotate feature annotations shown in this document.]
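Description:
pTHSSe_42 is a low-copy bacterial plasmid of about 4.6 kb built on the pSC101 replicon and described in its catalogue entry as a BbsI cloning vector. It replicates in E. coli through the pSC101 origin together with the plasmid-encoded Rep101 (RepA) initiator protein that this origin requires. Selection is by ampicillin, through a β-lactamase gene driven by its own bla promoter. The named backbone is listed as unknown. BioBrick prefix and suffix sequences flanking the cargo region, plus a his operon terminator and another putative terminator, point to a BioBrick-style chassis with transcriptional insulation around the insert.

The payload is a constitutive superfolder GFP reporter cassette. The record gives the promoter as PJ23105, a member of the Anderson constitutive promoter family. The automated annotation instead labels a short fragment at this position as J23119, which is probably a partial match caused by sequence similarity within that family. Downstream of the promoter lies the sTRSV hammerhead ribozyme, a self-cleaving element commonly used to trim the 5′ untranslated region so that translation is insulated from the promoter context. The sfGFP coding sequence follows and is terminated by tandem rrnB T1 and T7Te terminators.

BbsI is a type IIS enzyme that supports Golden Gate-style insertion, but the feature table does not show where the BbsI sites lie or which segment they replace. The associated publication concerns engineered promoters that keep gene expression constant across copy numbers. This suggests the plasmid is the low-copy member of a set of backbones for comparing expression at different plasmid copy numbers.
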