Addgene plasmid #109240: pTHSSe_42
Purpose: pSC101 BbsI cloning vector
Depositing lab: Christopher Voigt. Depositing organization: Massachusetts Institute of Technology. Publication: Engineered promoters enable constant gene expression at any copy number in bacteria. Segall-Shapiro TH, Sontag ED, Voigt CA. Nat Biotechnol. 2018 Mar 19. pii: nbt.4111. doi: 10.1038/nbt.4111. PubMed 29553576.
Backbone
  Vector backbone: unknown
  Vector type: Bacterial Expression
Growth in bacteria
  Bacterial resistance: Ampicillin, 100 μg/mL
  Growth temperature: 37°C
  Growth strain: DH5alpha
  Copy number: Low Copy
Gene/Insert
  Gene/Insert name: sfGFP
  Species: Synthetic
  Promoter: PJ23105
  Cloning method: Gibson Cloning
Terms and licenses: Academic/Nonprofit Terms; Industry Terms: Not Available to Industry
How to cite: pTHSSe_42 was a gift from Christopher Voigt (Addgene plasmid # 109240 ; http://n2t.net/addgene:109240 ; RRID:Addgene_109240)
